Addgene plasmid #53243: pMyc1ElbLuc,
Purpose: reporter plasmid containing 1 myc cDNA binding sites
Depositing lab: Roger Davis. Publication: Transactivation of gene expression by Myc is inhibited by mutation at the phosphorylation sites Thr-58 and Ser-62. Gupta S, Seth A, Davis RJ. Proc Natl Acad Sci U S A. 1993 Apr 15;90(8):3216-20. PubMed 8386367.
Backbone
  Vector backbone: pG5ElbLuc
  Modifications to backbone: The plasmid pG5ElbLuc was prepared from pG5E1bCAT (23) by replacing the chloramphenicol acetyltransferase gene (EcoRI and Sty I fragment) with the firefly luciferase gene (from pGEM-Luc) as a 1745-bp HindIII-StuI blunt-end fragment. The GAL4 binding sites were removed from pG5ElbLuc as a Pst I and Kpn I fragment and replaced with a double-stranded 20-mer oligonucleotide that contains the Elb promoter TATA element (5'-GAGGGTATATAATGTGGTAC- 3' and 5'-CACATTATATACCCTCTGCA-3') to create the plasmid pMycOElbLuc.
Growth in bacteria
  Bacterial resistance: Ampicillin, 100 μg/mL
  Growth temperature: 37°C
  Growth strain: Top10
  Copy number: High Copy
Gene/Insert
  Gene/Insert name: pMyc1ElbLuc
  Species: H. sapiens (human)
  Mutation: To prepare plasmids with one, two, three, and four Myc binding sites (underlined), a 26-mer double-stranded oligonucleotide (5'-AGCTTAACTGACCACGTGGTCAACTA- 3' and 5'-AGCTTAGTTGACCACGTGGTCAGTTA- 3') was employed in a ligation reaction to obtain the plasmids pMyclElbLuc,
  Entrez Gene: MYC (a.k.a. MRTL, MYCC, bHLHe39, c-Myc)
Terms and licenses: Academic/Nonprofit Terms; Industry Terms: Not Available to Industry
How to cite: pMyc1ElbLuc, was a gift from Roger Davis (Addgene plasmid # 53243 ; http://n2t.net/addgene:53243 ; RRID:Addgene_53243)
