[The description below was written by a language model from this plasmid's Addgene catalogue record.]
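Description:
pMyc1ElbLuc is a firefly luciferase reporter plasmid for measuring Myc-dependent transcriptional activation in transfected mammalian cells. It belongs to a lineage that began with pG5E1bCAT. In that plasmid the chloramphenicol acetyltransferase gene was exchanged for the firefly luciferase coding region taken from pGEM-Luc, giving pG5ElbLuc. The five GAL4 binding sites were then excised and replaced with a short synthetic duplex carrying only the adenovirus E1b TATA element, producing the site-free control plasmid pMyc0ElbLuc. A synthetic double-stranded oligonucleotide containing a Myc binding site (an E-box-type recognition motif) was then ligated in to give a graded series with one to four sites. This construct is the member carrying a single site.

The E1b TATA box on its own is a minimal promoter with low basal activity. Luciferase output therefore depends largely on factors recruited to the adjacent Myc binding site, and it gives a quantitative readout of transactivation by human c-Myc. The plasmid does not encode Myc itself. The human MYC annotation in the record refers to the protein whose recognition site is present, even though the stated purpose describes the sites as "myc cDNA binding sites". The associated work used the reporter series to compare wild-type Myc with phosphorylation-site mutants at Thr-58 and Ser-62. The sibling plasmids with zero or several sites serve as controls and as higher-sensitivity versions.

In bacteria the plasmid is maintained at high copy number under ampicillin selection. The record does not give the origin of replication, a mammalian selection marker or the polyadenylation signal, and no feature table was supplied.
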