>Addgene plasmid #53243 | pMyc1ElbLuc, | depositor partial sequence | sequence record 91244 | myc binding domain
GCTAATTCGAGCTCGGTACCACATTATATACCCTCTGCAGGCATGCAAGCTTAGTTGACCACGTGGTCAA
CTAAGCTTCAGCTGCTCGAGTTCTATAGTGTCACCTAAATCGTATGTGTATGATACATAAGGTTATGTAT
TAATTGTAGCCGCGTTCTAACGACAATATGTCCATATGGTGCACTCTCAGTACAATCTGCTCTGATGCCG
CATAGTTAAGCCAGCCCCGACACCCGCCAACACCCGCTGACGCGCCCTGACGGGCTTGTCTGCTCCCGGC
ATCCGCTTACAGACAAGCTGTGACCGTCTCCGGGAGCTGCATGTGTCAGAGGTTTTCACCGTCATCACCG
AAACGCGCGAGACGAAAGGGCCTCGTGATACGCCTATTTTTATAGGTTAATGTCATGATAATAATGGTTT
CTTAGACGTCAGGTGGCACTTTTCGGGGAAATGTGCGCGGAACCCCTATTTGTTTATTTTTCTAAATACA
TTCAAATATGTATCCGCTCATGAGACAATAACCCTGATAAATGCTTCAATAATATTGAAAAAGGAAGAGT
ATGAGTATTCAACATTTCCGTGTCGCCCTTATTCCCTTTTTTGCGGCATTTTGCCTTCCTGTTTTTGCTC
ACCCAGAAACGCTGGTGAAAGTAAAAGATGCTGAAGATCAGTTGGGTGCACGAGTGGGTTACATCGAACT
GGATCTCAACAGCGGTAAGATCCTTGAGAGTTTTCGCCCCGAAGAACGTTTTCCAATGATGAGCACTTTT
AAAGTTCTGCTATGTGGCGCGGTATTATCCCGTATTGACGCCGGGCAAGAGCAACTCGGTCGCCGCATAC
ACTATTCTCAGAATGACTTGGTTGAGTACTCACCAGTCACAGAAAAGCATCTTACGGATGGCATGACAGT
AAGAGAATTA
