>Addgene plasmid #53243 | pMyc1ElbLuc, | addgene partial sequence | sequence record 92625 | Luc-F 5'-CAGTCAAGTAACAACCGCGA-3'
AGTACCGAAAGGTCTTACCGGAAAACTCGACGCAAGAAAAATCAGAGAGATCCTCATAAAGGCCAAGAAG
GGCGGAAAGTCCAAATTGTAAAATGTAACTGTATTCAGCGATGACGAAATTCTTAGCTATTGTAATCCTC
CGAGGCAAGGACTTTCCTTCAGAATTGCTAAGTTTTTTGAGTCATGCTGTGTTTAGTAATAGAACTCTTG
CTTGCTTTGCTATTTACACCACAAAGGAAAAAGCTGCACTGCTATACAAGAAAATTATGGAAAAATATTC
TGTAACCTTTATAAGTAGGCATAACAGTTATAATCATAACATACTGTTTTTTCTTACTCCACACAGGCAT
AGAGTGTCTGCTATTAATAACTATGCTCAAAAATTGTGTACCTTTAGCTTTTTAATTTGTAAAGGGGTTA
ATAAGGAATATTTGATGTATAGTGCCTTGACTAGAGATCATAATCAGCCATACCACATTTGTAGAGGTTT
TACTTGCTTTAAAAAACCTCCCACACCTCCCCCTGAACCTGAAACATAAAATGAATGCAATTGTTGTTGT
TAACTTGTTTATTGCAGCTTATAATGGTTACAAATAAAGCAATAGCATCACAAATTTCACAAATAAAGCA
TTTTTTTCACTGCATTCTAGTTGTGGTTTGTCCAAACTCATCAATGTATCTTATCATGTCTGGATCTGCC
GGTCTCCCTATAGTGAGTCGTATTAATTTCGATAAGCCAGGTTAACCTGCATTAATGAATCGGCCAACGC
GCGGGGAGAGGCGGTTTGCGTATTGGGCGCTCTTCCGCTTCCTCGCTCACTGACTCGCTGCGCTCGGTCG
TTCGGCTGCGGCGAGCGGTATCAGCTCA
