>Addgene plasmid #53243 | pMyc1ElbLuc, | addgene partial sequence | sequence record 92627 | LucNRev 5'-CCTTATGCAGTTGCTCTCC-3'
GCGCCGGGCCTTTCTTTATGTTTTTGGCGTCTTCCATTTGGATCCGGGCCCTCTAGATGCGGCCGCATGC
ATAAGCTAATTCGAGCTCGGTACCACATTATATACCCTCTGCAGGCATGCAAGCTTAGTTGACCACGTGG
TCAACTAAGCTTCAGCTGCTCGAGTTCTATAGTGTCACCTAAATCGTATGTGTATGATACATAAGGTTAT
GTATTAATTGTAGCCGCGTTCTAACGACAATATGTCCATATGGTGCACTCTCAGTACAATCTGCTCTGAT
GCCGCATAGTTAAGCCAGCCCCGACACCCGCCAACACCCGCTGACGCGCCCTGACGGGCTTGTCTGCTCC
CGGCATCCGCTTACAGACAAGCTGTGACCGTCTCCGGGAGCTGCATGTGTCAGAGGTTTTCACCGTCATC
ACCGAAACGCGCGAGACGAAAGGGCCTCGTGATACGCCTATTTTTATAGGTTAATGTCATGATAATAATG
GTTTCTTAGACGTCAGGTGGCACTTTTCGGGGAAATGTGCGCGGAACCCCTATTTGTTTATTTTTCTAAA
TACATTCAAATATGTATCCGCTCATGAGACAATAACCCTGATAAATGCTTCAATAATATTGAAAAAGGAA
GAGTATGAGTATTCAACATTTCCGTGTCGCCCTTATTCCCTTTTTTGCGGCATTTTGCCTTCCTGTTTTT
GCTCACCCAGAAACGCTGGTGAAAGTAAAAGATGCTGAAGATCAGTTGGGTGCACGAGTGGGTTACATCG
AACTGGATCTCAACAGCGGTAAGATCCTTGAGAGTTTTCGCCCCGAAGAACGTTTTCCAATGATGAGCAC
TTTTAAAGTTCTGCTATGTGGCGCGGTATTATCCCGTATTGACGCCGGGCAAGAGCAACTCGGTCGCCGC
ATACACTATTCTCAGAATGACTTGGTTGAGTACTCACCAGTCACAGAAAAGCATCTTACGGATGGCATGA
CAGTAAGAA
